>Addgene plasmid #202905 | Salsa-BC64-P1F4 | addgene full sequence | sequence record 413447 | Addgene NGS Result
AGCGCCCAATACGCAAACCGCCTCTCCCCGCGCGTTGGCCGATTCATTAATGCAGTCGAGGGATCTCCAT
AAGAGAAGAGGGACAGCTATGACTGGGAGTAGTCAGGAGAGGAGGAAAAATCTGGCTAGTAAAACATGTA
AGGAAAATTTTAGGGATGTTAAAGAAAAAAATAACACAAAACAAAATATAAAAAAAATCTAACCTCAAGT
CAAGGCTTTTCTATGGAATAAGGAATGGACAGCAGGGGGCTGTTTCATATACTGATGACCTCTTTATAGC
CAACCTTTGTTCATGGCAGCCAGCATATGGGCATATGTTGCCAAACTCTAAACCAAATACTCATTCTGAT
GTTTTAAATGATTTGCCCTCCCATATGTCCTTCCGAGTGAGAGACACAAAAAATTCCAACACACTATTGC
AATGAAAATAAATTTCCTTTATTAGCCAGAAGTCAGATGCTCAAGGGGCTTCATGATGTCCCCATAATTT
TTGGCAGAGGGAAAAAGATCGATCTCAGTGGTATTTGTGAGCCAGGGCATTGGCCACACCAGCCACCACC
TTCTGATAGGCAGCCTGCACCTGAGGAGTGAATTCTTTGCCAAAATGATGAGACAGCACAACAACCAGCA
CGTTGCCCAGGAGCTGTAGGAAAGAGAAGAAGGCATGAACATGGTTAGCAGAGGGGCCCGGTTTGGACTC
AGAGTATTTTATCCTCATCTCAAACAGTGTATATCATTGTAACCATAAAGAGAAAGGCAGGATGATGACC
AGGGTGTAGTTGTTTCTACCAATAAGAATATTTCCACGCCAGCCAGAATTTATATGCAGAAATATTCTAC
CTTATCATTTAATTATAACAATTGTTCTCTAAAACTGTGCTGAAGTACAATATAATATACCCTGATTGCC
TTGAAAAAAAAGTGATTAGAGAAAGTACTTACAATCTGACAAATAAACAAAAGTGAATTTAAAAATTCGT
TACAAATGCAAGCTAAAGTTTAACGAAAAAGTTACAGAAAATGAAAAGAAAATAAGAGGAGACAATGGTT
GTCAACAGAGTAGAAAGTGAAAGAAACAAAATTATCATGAGGGTCCATGGTGATACAAGGGACATCTTCC
CATTCTAAACAACACCCTGAAAACTTTGCCCCCTCCATATAACATGAATTTTACAATAGCGAAAAAGAAA
GAACAATCAAGGGTCCCCAAACTCACCCTGAAGTTCTCAGCTCTAGAGATATCGTCGAGGCCGCGCTAGC
GTTTAAACTGTCGACCTTAATTAAGAGATCTGCTCGAGGCGCGTCAGCTGACTAGAGGATCCCCGGGTAC
CGAGCTCGAATTCGGGGCCGCGGAGGCTGGATCGGTCCCGGTGTCTTCTATGGAGGTCAAAACAGCGTGG
ATGGCGTCTCCAGGCGATCTGACGGTTCACTAAACGAGCTCTGCTTATATAGGCCTCCCACCGTACACGC
CTACCTCGACCCGGGTACCGAGCTCGACTTTCACTTTTCTCTATCACTGATAGGGAGTGGTAAACTCGAC
TTTCACTTTTCTCTATCACTGATAGGGAGTGGTAAACTCGACTTTCACTTTTCTCTATCACTGATAGGGA
GTGGTAAACTCGACTTTCACTTTTCTCTATCACTGATAGGGAGTGGTAAACTCGACTTTCACTTTTCTCT
ATCACTGATAGGGAGTGGTAAACTCGACCTATATAAGCAGAGCTCGTTTAGTGAACCGTCAGATCGCCTG
GAGACGCCATCCACGCTGTTTTGACCTCCATAGAAGACACCGGGACCGATCCAGCCTCCGCGGCCCCGAA
TTCCTGCAGCGGCCGCTCTAGAACTAGTGGATCCCCGCGGATGGTGAGCAAGGGCGAGGAGCTGTTCACC
GGGGTGGTGCCCATCCTGGTCGAGCTGGACGGCGACGTAAACGGCCACAAGTTCAGCGTGTCCGGCGAGG
GCGAGGGCGATGCCACCTACGGCAAGCTGACCCTGAAGTTCATCTGCACCACCGGCAAGCTGCCCGTGCC
CTGGCCCACCCTCGTGACCACCCTGACCTACGGCGTGCAGTGCTTCAGCCGCTACCCCGACCACATGAAG
CAGCACGACTTCTTCAAGTCCGCCATGCCCGAAGGCTACGTCCAGGAGCGCACCATCTTCTTCAAGGACG
ACGGCAACTACAAGACCCGCGCCGAGGTGAAGTTCGAGGGCGACACCCTGGTGAACCGCATCGAGCTGAA
GGGCATCGACTTCAAGGAGGACGGCAACATCCTGGGGCACAAGCTGGAGTACAACTACAACAGCCACAAC
GTCTATATCATGGCCGACAAGCAGAAGAACGGCATCAAGGTGAACTTCAAGATCCGCCACAACATCGAGG
ACGGCAGCGTGCAGCTCGCCGACCACTACCAGCAGAACACCCCCATCGGCGACGGCCCCGTGCTGCTGCC
CGACAACCACTACCTGAGCACCCAGTCCGCCCTGAGCAAAGACCCCAACGAGAAGCGCGATCACATGGTC
CTGCTGGAGTTCGTGACCGCCGCCGGGATCACTCTCGGCATGGACGAGCTGTACAAGTAAATCTCCTATA
GAATTCGATATCAAGCTTGTCGACCTAGTTCTAGAGGATCCAGACATGATAAGATACATTGATGAGTTTG
GACAAACCACAACTAGAATGCAGTGAAAAAAATGCTTTATTTGTGAAATTTGTGATGCTATTGCTTTATT
TGTAACCATTATAAGCTGCAATAAACAAGTTAACAACAACAATTGCATTCATTTTATGTTTCAGGTTCAG
GGGGAGGTGTGGGAGGTTTTTTAAAGCAAGTAAAACCTCTACAAATGTGGTATGGCTGATTATGATCCTG
CAAGCCTCGTCGTCCTGGCCGGACCACGCTATCTGTGCAAGGTCCCCGGCCCCGGACGCGCGCTCCATGA
GCAGAGCGCCCGCCGCCGAGGCGAAGACTCGGGCGGCGCCCTGCCCGTCCCACCAGGTCAACAGGCGGTA
ACCGGCCTCTTCATCGGGAATGCGCGCGACCTTCAGCATCGCCGGCATGTCCCCCTGGCGGACGGGAAGT
ATCCAGCTCGACCAAGCTGGCCGCGTCGAGTGAAGACGAAAGGGCCTCGTGATACGCCTATTTTTATAGG
TTAATGTCATGATAATAATGGTTTCTTAGACGTCAGGTGGCACTTTTCGGGGAAATGTGCGCGGAACCCC
TATTTGTTTATTTTTCTAAATACATTCAAATATGTATCCGCTCATGAGACAATAACCCTGATAAATGCTT
CAATAATATTGAAAAAGGAAGAGTATGAGTATTCAACATTTCCGTGTCGCCCTTATTCCCTTTTTTGCGG
CATTTTGCCTTCCTGTTTTTGCTCACCCAGAAACGCTGGTGAAAGTAAAAGATGCTGAAGATCAGTTGGG
TGCACGAGTGGGTTACATCGAACTGGATCTCAACAGCGGTAAGATCCTTGAGAGTTTTCGCCCCGAAGAA
CGTTTTCCAATGATGAGCACTTTTAAAGTTCTGCTATGTGGCGCGGTATTATCCCGTGTTGACGCCGGGC
AAGAGCAACTCGGTCGCCGCATACACTATTCTCAGAATGACTTGGTTGAGTACTCACCAGTCACAGAAAA
GCATCTTACGGATGGCATGACAGTAAGAGAATTATGCAGTGCTGCCATAACCATGAGTGATAACACTGCG
GCCAACTTACTTCTGACAACGATCGGAGGACCGAAGGAGCTAACCGCTTTTTTGCACAACATGGGGGATC
ATGTAACTCGCCTTGATCGTTGGGAACCGGAGCTGAATGAAGCCATACCAAACGACGAGCGTGACACCAC
GATGCCTGTAGCAATGGCAACAACGTTGCGCAAACTATTAACTGGCGAACTACTTACTCTAGCTTCCCGG
CAACAATTAATAGACTGGATGGAGGCGGATAAAGTTGCAGGACCACTTCTGCGCTCGGCCCTTCCGGCTG
GCTGGTTTATTGCTGATAAATCTGGAGCCGGTGAGCGTGGGTCTCGCGGTATCATTGCAGCACTGGGGCC
AGATGGTAAGCCCTCCCGTATCGTAGTTATCTACACGACGGGGAGTCAGGCAACTATGGATGAACGAAAT
AGACAGATCGCTGAGATAGGTGCCTCACTGATTAAGCATTGGTAACTGTCAGACCAAGTTTACTCATATA
TACTTTAGATTGATTTAAAACTTCATTTTTAATTTAAAAGGATCTAGGTGAAGATCCTTTTTGATAATCT
CATGACCAAAATCCCTTAACGTGAGTTTTCGTTCCACTGAGCGTCAGACCCCGTAGAAAAGATCAAAGGA
TCTTCTTGAGATCCTTTTTTTCTGCGCGTAATCTGCTGCTTGCAAACAAAAAAACCACCGCTACCAGCGG
TGGTTTGTTTGCCGGATCAAGAGCTACCAACTCTTTTTCCGAAGGTAACTGGCTTCAGCAGAGCGCAGAT
ACCAAATACTGTTCTTCTAGTGTAGCCGTAGTTAGGCCACCACTTCAAGAACTCTGTAGCACCGCCTACA
TACCTCGCTCTGCTAATCCTGTTACCAGTGGCTGCTGCCAGTGGCGATAAGTCGTGTCTTACCGGGTTGG
ACTCAAGACGATAGTTACCGGATAAGGCGCAGCGGTCGGGCTGAACGGGGGGTTCGTGCACACAGCCCAG
CTTGGAGCGAACGACCTACACCGAACTGAGATACCTACAGCGTGAGCTATGAGAAAGCGCCACGCTTCCC
GAAGGGAGAAAGGCGGACAGGTATCCGGTAAGCGGCAGGGTCGGAACAGGAGAGCGCACGAGGGAGCTTC
CAGGGGGAAACGCCTGGTATCTTTATAGTCCTGTCGGGTTTCGCCACCTCTGACTTGAGCGTCGATTTTT
GTGATGCTCGTCAGGGGGGCGGAGCCTATGGAAAAACGCCAGCAACGCGGCCTTTTTACGGTTCCTGGCC
TTTTGCTGGCCTTTTGCTCACATGTTCTTTCCTGCGTTATCCCCTGATTCTGTGGATAACCGTATTACCG
CCTTTGAGTGAGCTGATACCGCTCGCCGCAGCCGAACGACCGAGCGCAGCGAGTCAGTGAGCGAGGAAGC
GGAAG
Features (pLannotate 1.2.2; 17 found; start..end, strand, type, name):
      2..55      +  CDS            lacI (fragment): lac repressor; lacI; The lac repressor binds to the lac operator to inhibit transcription in E. coli. This inhibition can be relieved by adding lactose or isopropyl-β-D-thiogalactopyranoside (IPTG).
    388..443     -  polyA_signal   β-globin poly(A) signal: rabbit β-globin polyadenylation signal (Gil and Proudfoot, 1987)
    518..640     -  CDS            HBB: HBB_COLGU - Experimental evidence at transcript level: Swiss-Prot protein existence level 2. Involved in oxygen transport from the lung to the various peripheral tissues. From Colobus guereza (Mantled guereza) (Eastern black-and-white colobus monkey).
    644..1216    -  intron         β-globin intron: intron from rabbit β-globin gene
   1312..1343    -  misc_feature   MCS (fragment): pUC18/19 multiple cloning site
   1437..1475    -  promoter       minimal CMV promoter: human cytomegalovirus (CMV) immediate early promoter
   1493..1708    -  protein_bind   tetracycline response element (fragment): contains seven copies of the tetracycline operator tetO tetracycline repressor TetR
   1708..1753    +  promoter       TRE3GV promoter (fragment): 3rd-generation Tet-responsive promoter that can be activated by binding of Tet-On® 3G, optimized for retroviral and lentiviral vectors
   1829..1856    +  misc_feature   MCS (fragment): pBluescript multiple cloning site
   1861..2580    +  CDS            EGFP: the original enhanced GFP (Yang et al., 1996) mammalian codon-optimized
   2591..2613    +  misc_feature   MCS (fragment): pBluescript multiple cloning site
   2627..2761    -  polyA_signal   SV40 poly(A) signal: SV40 polyadenylation signal
   2784..2867    -  CDS            large T antigen (fragment): large T antigen from SV40 (simian virus 40)
   2861..3091    -  CDS            str (fragment): STR_KLEPN - Protein inferred from homology: Swiss-Prot protein existence level 3. The aminoglycoside phosphotransferases achieve inactivation of their antibiotic substrates by phosphorylation. From Klebsiella pneumoniae.
   3210..3314    +  promoter       AmpR promoter: bla
   3315..4175    +  CDS            AmpR: β-lactamase; bla; confers resistance to ampicillin, carbenicillin, and related antibiotics
   4346..4934    +  rep_origin     ori: high-copy-number ColE1/pMB1/pBR322/pUC origin of replication
