[The description below was written by a language model from this plasmid's Addgene catalogue record and pLannotate feature annotations shown in this document.]
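Description:
Salsa-BC64-P1F4 is a mammalian expression plasmid built on the pCER206 backbone and serves as one of a set of barcoded reporter plasmids for PRESTO-Salsa, a highly multiplexed GPCR bioactivity screening platform. It is propagated in E. coli as a high-copy plasmid through a ColE1/pUC-type origin and is selected with ampicillin via the β-lactamase gene and its native promoter. The full sequence record is about 5.1 kb.

The payload is a synthetic EGFP/BC64 insert of roughly 730 bp, cloned between BsrGI and HindIII sites and placed under a Tet Response Element promoter. The annotation shows a central block of tetO repeats that appears to be bidirectional. On one side, a TRE3G-type promoter fragment drives mammalian codon-optimized EGFP, followed by a short polylinker region and an SV40 polyadenylation signal annotated on the opposite strand. On the other side, a minimal CMV promoter faces a polylinker fragment, a rabbit β-globin intron, a short β-globin coding remnant and the β-globin poly(A) signal, with no annotated coding sequence in that arm. The barcode itself (BC64) is not picked up as a feature. Given the cloning sites and the insert name, it probably lies just downstream of EGFP within the transcribed region, but the record does not give its exact position.

Because transcription depends on a tetracycline-controlled transactivator binding the tetO sites, reporter output consists of EGFP together with a barcode-bearing transcript. This presumably lets many receptor-specific reporters be pooled and read out by sequencing, although the record does not state which receptor is paired with this barcode. The small lacI, SV40 large T antigen and streptomycin-resistance fragments appear to be non-functional backbone remnants.
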