Addgene plasmid #202905: Salsa-BC64-P1F4
Purpose: Expression of barcoded reporter plasmid for PRESTO-Salsa; EGFP/BC64
Depositing lab: Noah Palm. Depositing organization: Yale University. Publication: Highly multiplexed bioactivity screening reveals human and microbiota metabolome-GPCRome interactions. Chen H, Rosen CE, Gonzalez-Hernandez JA, Song D, Potempa J, Ring AM, Palm NW. Cell. 2023 Jul 6;186(14):3095-3110.e19. doi: 10.1016/j.cell.2023.05.024. Epub 2023 Jun 14. PubMed 37321219.
Backbone
  Vector backbone: pCER206
  Vector type: Mammalian Expression
Growth in bacteria
  Bacterial resistance: Ampicillin, 100 μg/mL
  Growth temperature: 37°C
  Growth strain: DH5alpha
  Copy number: High Copy
Gene/Insert
  Gene/Insert name: EGFP/BC64
  Species: Synthetic
  Insert size (bp): 730
  Promoter: Tet Response Element (TRE)
  Cloning method: Restriction Enzyme; 5′ cloning site BsrGI (not destroyed); 3′ cloning site HindIII (not destroyed)
  Sequencing primers: 5′ Custom primer (GAAGCGCGATCACATGG)
Terms and licenses: Academic/Nonprofit Terms; Industry Terms: Not Available to Industry
How to cite: Salsa-BC64-P1F4 was a gift from Noah Palm (Addgene plasmid # 202905 ; http://n2t.net/addgene:202905 ; RRID:Addgene_202905)
