>Addgene plasmid #202905 | Salsa-BC64-P1F4 | depositor partial sequence | sequence record 393778 | BC64
ATCTCCTATA
